>Addgene plasmid #163837 | pB2H12 | addgene full sequence | sequence record 337607 | Addgene NGS Result
ACGGCCTATTTGGCCTAAGGGCCTCGTGATACGCCTATTTTTATAGGTTAATGTCATGATAATAATGGTT
TCTTAGACGTCAGGTGGCACTTTTCGGGGAAATGTGCGCGGAACCCCTATTTGTTTATTTTTCTAAATAC
ATTCAAATATGTATCCGCTCATGAGACAATAACCCTGATAAATGCTTCAATAATATTGAAAAAGGAAGAG
TATGAGCCATATTCAACGGGAAACGTCTTGCTCTAGGCCGCGATTAAATTCCAACATGGATGCTGATTTA
TATGGGTATAAATGGGCTCGCGATAATGTCGGGCAATCAGGTGCGACAATCTATCGATTGTATGGGAAGC
CCGATGCGCCAGAGTTGTTTCTGAAACATGGCAAAGGTAGCGTTGCCAATGATGTTACAGATGAGATGGT
CAGACTAAACTGGCTGACGGAATTTATGCCTCTTCCGACCATCAAGCATTTTATCCGTACTCCTGATGAT
GCATGGTTACTCACCACTGCGATCCCCGGGAAAACAGCATTCCAGGTATTAGAAGAATATCCTGATTCAG
GTGAAAATATTGTTGATGCGCTGGCAGTGTTCCTGCGCCGGTTGCATTCGATTCCTGTTTGTAATTGTCC
TTTTAACAGCGATCGCGTATTTCGTCTCGCTCAGGCGCAATCACGAATGAATAACGGTTTGGTTGATGCG
AGTGATTTTGATGACGAGCGTAATGGCTGGCCTGTTGAACAAGTCTGGAAAGAAATGCATAAACTTTTGC
CATTCTCACCGGATTCAGTCGTCACTCATGGTGATTTCTCACTTGATAACCTTATTTTTGACGAGGGGAA
ATTAATAGGTTGTATTGATGTTGGACGAGTCGGAATCGCAGACCGATACCAGGATCTTGCCATCCTATGG
AACTGCCTCGGTGAGTTTTCTCCTTCATTACAGAAACGGCTTTTTCAAAAATATGGTATTGATAATCCTG
ATATGAATAAATTGCAGTTTCATTTGATGCTCGATGAGTTTTTCTAAACGCCATGGGCATGGCTGTTTTG
GCGGATGAGAGAAGATTTTCAGCCTGATACAGATTAAATCAGAACGCAGAAGCGGTCTGATAAAACAGAA
TTTGCCTGGCGACAGTAGCGCGGTGGTCCCACCTGACCCCATGCCGAACTCAGAAGTGAAACGCCGTAGC
GCCGATGGTAGTGTGGGGTCTCCCCATGCGAGAGTAGGGAACTGCCAGGCATCAAATAAAACGAAAGGCT
CAGTCGAAAGACTGGGCCTTTCGTTTTATCTGTTGTTTGTCGGTGAACGCTCTCCTGAGTAGGACAAATC
CGCCGGGAGCGGATTTGAACGTTGCGAAGCAACGGCCCGGAGGGTGGCGGGCAGGACGCCCGCCATAAAC
TGCCAGGCATCAAATTAAGCAGAAGGCCATCCTGACGGATGGCCTTTTTGCGTTTCTACAAACTCGCTGA
GGATTCTAGAGCACAGCTAACACCACGTCGTCCCTATCTGCTGCCCTAGGTCTATGAGTGGTTGCTGGAT
AACTTTACGGGCATGCATAAGGCTCGGTATCTATATTCAGGGAGACCACAACGGTTTCCCTCTACAAATA
ATTTTGTTTAACTTTTACTAGAGTAAGGAGGAAAAAAAAATGAGTATCAGCAGCAGGGTAAAAAGCAAAA
GAATTCAGCTTGGACTTAACCAGGCTGAACTTGCTCAAAAGGTGGGGACTACCCAGCAGTCTATAGAGCA
GCTCGAAAACGGTAAAACTAAGCGACCACGCTTTTTACCAGAACTTGCGTCAGCTCTTGGCGTAAGTGTT
GACTGGCTGCTCAATGGCACCTCTGATTCGAATGTTAGATTTGTTGGGCACGTTGAGCCCAAAGGGAAAT
ATCCATTGATTAGCATGGTTAGAGCTCGTTCGTGGTGTGAAGCTTGTGAACCCTACGATATCAAGGACAT
TGATGAATGGTATGACAGTGACGTTAACTTATTAGGCAATGGATTCTGGCTGAAGGTTGAAGGTGATTCC
ATGACCTCACCTGTAGGTCAAAGCATCCCTGAAGGTCATATGGTGTTAGTAGATACTGGACGGGAGCCAG
TGAATGGAAGCCTTGTTGTAGCCAAACTGACTGACGCGAACGAAGCAACATTCAAGAAACTGGTCATAGA
TGGCGGTCAGAAGTACCTGAAAGGCCTGAATCCTTCATGGCCTATGACTCCTATCAACGGAAACTGCAAG
ATTATCGGTGTTGTCGTGGAAGCGAGGGTAAAATTCGTAGACTACAAGGACGACGATGACAAGTGGTATT
TTGGGAAGATCACTCGTCGGGAGTCCGAGCGGCTGCTGCTCAACCCCGAAAACCCCCGGGGAACCTTCTT
GGTCCGGGAGAGCGAGACGGTAAAAGGTGCCTATGCCCTCTCCGTTTCTGACTTTGACAACGCCAAGGGG
CTCAATGTGAAACACTACCTGATCCGCAAGCTGGACAGCGGCGGCTTCTACATCACCTCACGCACACAGT
TCAGCAGCCTGCAGCAGCTGGTGGCCTACTACTCCAAACATGCTGATGGCTTGTGCCACCGCCTGACCAA
CGTCTGCTAAGTGCAGTAAGGAGGAAAAAAAA
[273 nt withheld, positions 2623-2895]
GCAGCTGCGGAACCGCAGTATGAAGAAATTCCGATTTATCTGTAATAATTCTAGAGCACAGCTAACACCA
CGTCGTCCCTATCTGCTGCCCTAGGTCTATGAGTGGTTGCTGGATAACTTTACGGGCATGCATAAGGCTC
GTATAATATATTCAGGGAGACCACAACGGTTTCCCTCTACAAATAATTTTGTTTAACTTTTACTAGAGCG
AAAAAAAGTAAGGCGGTAATCCATGGGCTCCAAGCCGCAGACTCAGGGCCTGGCCAAGGATGCCTGGGAG
ATCCCTCGGGAGTCGCTGCGGCTGGAGGTCAAGCTGGGCCAGGGCTGCTTTGGCGAGGTGTGGATGGGGA
CCTGGAACGGTACCACCAGGGTGGCCATCAAAACCCTGAAGCCTGGCACGATGTCTCCAGAGGCCTTCCT
GCAGGAGGCCCAGGTCATGAAGAAGCTGAGGCATGAGAAGCTGGTGCAGTTGTATGCTGTGGTTTCAGAG
GAGCCCATTTACATCGTCACGGAGTACATGAGCAAGGGGAGTTTGCTGGACTTTCTCAAGGGGGAGACAG
GCAAGTACCTGCGGCTGCCTCAGCTGGTGGACATGGCTGCTCAGATCGCCTCAGGCATGGCGTACGTGGA
GCGGATGAACTACGTCCACCGGGACCTTCGTGCAGCCAACATCCTGGTGGGAGAGAACCTGGTGTGCAAA
GTGGCCGACTTTGGGCTGGCTCGGCTCATTGAAGACAATGAGTACACGGCGCGGCAAGGTGCCAAATTCC
CCATCAAGTGGACGGCTCCAGAAGCTGCCCTCTATGGCCGCTTCACCATCAAGTCGGACGTGTGGTCCTT
CGGGATCCTGCTGACTGAGCTCACCACAAAGGGACGGGTGCCCTACCCTGGGATGGTGAACCGCGAGGTG
CTGGACCAGGTGGAGCGGGGCTACCGGATGCCCTGCCCGCCGGAGTGTCCCGAGTCCCTGCACGACCTCA
TGTGCCAGTGCTGGCGGAAGGAGCCTGAGGAGCGGCCCACCTTCGAGTACCTGCAGGCCTTCCTGGAGGA
CTACTTCACGTCCACCGAGCCCCAGTACCAGCCCGGGGAGAACCTCTAAGCTAGCTTTAAGAAGGAGATA
TACCATGGTGGACTACAGCGTGTGGGACCACATTGAGGTGTCTGATGATGAAGACGAGACGCACCCCAAC
ATCGACACGGCCAGTCTCTTCCGCTGGCGGCATCAGGCCCGGGTGGAACGCATGGAGCAGTTCCAGAAGG
AGAAGGAGGAACTGGACAGGGGCTGCCGCGAGTGCAAGCGCAAGGTGGCCGAGTGCCAGAGGAAACTGAA
GGAGCTGGAGGTGGCCGAGGGCGGCAAGGCAGAGCTGGAGCGCCTGCAGGCCGAGGCACAGCAGCTGCGC
AAGGAGGAGCGGAGCTGGGAGCAGAAGCTGGAGGAGATGCGCAAGAAGGAGAAGAGCATGCCCTGGAACG
TGGACACGCTCAGCAAAGACGGCTTCAGCAAGAGCATGGTAAATACCAAGCCCGAGAAGACGGAGGAGGA
CTCAGAGGAGGTGAGGGAGCAGAAACACAAGACCTTCGTGGAAAAATACGAGAAACAGATCAAGCACTTT
GGCATGCTTCGCCGCTGGGATGACAGCCAAAAGTACCTGTCAGACAACGTCCACCTGGTGTGCGAGGAGA
CAGCCAATTACCTGGTCATTTGGTGCATTGACCTAGAGGTGGAGGAGAAATGTGCACTCATGGAGCAGGT
GGCCCACCAGACAATCGTCATGCAATTTATCCTGGAGCTGGCCAAGAGCCTAAAGGTGGACCCCCGGGCC
TGCTTCCGGCAGTTCTTCACTAAGATTAAGACAGCCGATCGCCAGTACATGGAGGGCTTCAACGACGAGC
TGGAAGCCTTCAAGGAGCGTGTGCGGGGCCGTGCCAAGCTGCGCATCGAGAAGGCCATGAAGGAGTACGA
GGAGGAGGAGCGCAAGAAGCGGCTCGGCCCCGGCGGCCTGGACCCCGTCGAGGTCTACGAGTCCCTCCCT
GAGGAACTCCAGAAGTGCTTCGATGTGAAGGACGTGCAGATGCTGCAGGACGCCATCAGCAAGATGGACC
CCACCGACGCAAAGTACCACATGCAGCGCTGCATTGACTCTGGCCTCTGGGTCCCCAACTCTAAGGCCAG
CGAGGCCAAGGAGGGAGAGGAGGCAGGTCCTGGGGACCCATTACTGGAAGCTGTTCCCAAGACGGGCGAT
GAGAAGGATGTCAGTGTGTAAGTGCAGAAAGAGGAGAAATACTAGATGGAGCAAGTGGAGATCCTGAGGA
AATTCATCCAGAGGGTCCAGGCCATGAAGAGTCCTGACCACAATGGGGAGGACAACTTCGCCCGGGACTT
CATGCGGTTAAGAAGATTGTCTACCAAATATAGAACAGAAAAGATATATCCCACAGCCACTGGAGAAAAA
GAAGACAATGTTAAAAAGAACAGATACAAGGACATACTGCCATTTGATCACAGCCGAGTTAAATTGACAT
TAAAGACTCCTTCACAAGATTCAGACTATATCAATGCAAATTTTATAAAGGGCGTCTATGGGCCAAAAGC
ATATGTAGCAACTCAAGGACCTTTAGCAAATACAGTAATAGATTTTTGGAGGATGATATGGGAGTATAAT
GTTGTGATCATTGTAATGGCCTGCCGAGAATTTGAGATGGGAAGGAAAAAATGTGAGCGCTATTGGCCTT
TGTATGGAGAAGACCCCATAACGTTTGCACCATTTAAAATTTCTTGTGAGGATGAACAAGCAAGAACAGA
CTACTTCATCAGGACACTCTTACTTGAATTTCAAAATGAATCTCGTAGGCTGTATCAGTTTCATTATGTG
AACTGGCCAGACCATGATGTTCCTTCATCATTTGATTCTATTCTGGACATGATAAGCTTAATGAGGAAAT
ATCAAGAACATGAAGATGTTCCTATTTGTATTCATTGCAGTGCAGGCTGTGGAAGAACAGGTGCCATTTG
TGCCATAGATTATACGTGGAATTTACTAAAAGCTGGGAAAATACCAGAGGAATTTAATGTATTTAATTTA
ATACAAGAAATGAGAACACAAAGGCATTCTGCAGTACAAACAAAGGAGCAATATGAACTTGTTCATAGAG
CTATTGCCCAACTGTTTGAAAAACAGCTACAACTATATGAAATTCATGGAGCTTAACAGTCAGTAGGGCC
CTAAAAAAAAACCCCGCCCCTGACAGGGGTGGGGTTTTTTGCGTACATTGGCTCCGTTCATTTGCCGACT
ACCTTGGTGATCTCGCCTTTCACGTAGTGGACAAATTCTTCCAACTGATCTGCGCGCGAGGCCAAGCGAT
CTTCTTCTTGTCCAAGATAAGCCTGTCTAGCTTCAAGTATGACGGGCTGATACTGGGCCGGCAGGCGCTC
CATTGCCCAGTCGGCAGCGACATCCTTCGGCGCGATTTTGCCGGTTACTGCGCTGTACCAAATGCGGGAC
AACGTAAGCACTACATTTCGCTCATCGCCAGCCCAGTCGGGCGGCGAGTTCCATAGCGTTAAGGTTTCAT
TTAGCGCCTCAAATAGATCCTGTTCAGGAACCGGATCAAAGAGTTCCTCCGCCGCTGGACCTACCAAGGC
AACGCTATGTTCTCTTGCTTTTGTCAGCAAGATAGCCAGATCAATGTCGATCGTGGCTGGCTCGAAGATA
CCTGCAAGAATGTCATTGCGCTGCCATTCTCCAAATTGCAGTTCGCGCTTAGCTGGATAACGCCACGGAA
TGATGTCGTCGTGCACAACAATGGTGACTTCTACAGCGCGGAGAATCTCGCTCTCTCCAGGGGAAGCCGA
AGTTTCCAAAAGGTCGTTGATCAAAGCTCGCCGCGTTGTTTCATCAAGCCTTACGGTCACCGTAACCAGC
AAATCAATATCACTGTGTGGCTTCAGGCCGCCATCCACTGCGGAGCCGTACAAATGTACGGCCAGCAACG
TCGGTTCGAGATGGCGCTCGATGACGCCAACTACCTCTGATAGTTGAGTCGATACTTCGGCGATCACCGC
TTCCCTCATTTTTTTTTCCTCCTTACTGCACCTGCAGGTCGGTCGACACAACATACGCGCCGGAAGCTTT
ACGAGTAAAGCCCGGGGTGCCTAATGAACAAACTTTCTTGTATTTTCATACAATGTATCTTGTTTTAGGG
TCCCTAAGTCTCCGCAGCGCAACGAAAGGCCCAGTCTTTCGACTGAGCCTTTCGTTGCATTTGCCCGGAT
GTCCTCTTGACCGTACGACGGGTAAGCCTGTTGATGATACCGCTGCCTTACTGGGTGCATTAGCCAGTCT
GAATGACCTGTCACGGGATAATCCGAAGTGGTCAGACTGGAAAATCAGAGGGCAGGAACTGCTGAACAGC
AAAAAGTCAGATAGCACCACATAGCAGACCCGCCATAAAACGCCCTGAGAAGCCCGTGACGGGCTTTTCT
TGTATTATGGGTAGTTTCCTTGCATGAATCCATAAAAGGCGCCTGTAGTGCCATTTACCCCCATTCACTG
CCAGAGCCGTGAGCGCAGCGAACTGAATGTCACGAAAAAGACAGCGACTCAGGTGCCTGATGGTCGGAGA
CAAAAGGAATATTCAGCGATTTGCCCGAGCTTGCGAGGGTGCTACTTAAGCCTTTAGGGTTTTAAGGTCT
GTTTTGTAGAGGAGCAAACAGCGTTTGCGACATCCTTTTGTAATACTGCGGAACTGACTAAAGTAGTGAG
TTATACACAGGGCTGGGATCTATTCTTTTTATCTTTTTTTATTCTTTCTTTATTCTATAAATTATAACCA
CTTGAATATAAACAAAAAAAACACACAAAGGTCTAGCGGAATTTACAGAGGGTCTAGCAGAATTTACAAG
TTTTCCAGCAAAGGTCTAGCAGAATTTACAGATACCCACAACTCAAAGGAAAAGGACTAGTAATTATCAT
TGACTAGCCCATCTCAATTGGTATAGTGATTAAAATTACCTAGACCAATTGAGATGTATGTCTGAATTAG
TTGTTTTCAAAGCAAATGAACTAGCGATTAGTCGCTATGACTTAACGGAGCATGAAACCAAGCTAATTTT
ATGCTGTGTGGCACTACTCAACCCCACGATTGAAAACCCTACAAGGAAAGAACGGACGGTATCGTTCACT
TATAACCAATACGCTCAGATGATGAACATCAGTAGGGAAAATGCTTATGGTGTATTAGCTAAAGCAACCA
GAGAGCTGATGACGAGAACTGTGAAAATCAGGAATCCTTTGGTTAAAGGCTTTGAGATTTTCCAGTGGAC
AAACTATGCCAAGTTCTCAAGCGAAAAATTAGAATTAGTTTTTAGTGAAGAGATATTGCCTTATCTTTTC
CAGTTAAAAAAATTCATAAAATATAATCTGGAACATGTTAAGTCTTTTGAAAACAAATACTCTATGAGGA
TTTATGAGTGGTTATTAAAAGAACTAACACAAAAGAAAACTCACAAGGCAAATATAGAGATTAGCCTTGA
TGAATTTAAGTTCATGTTAATGCTTGAAAATAACTACCATGAGTTTAAAAGGCTTAACCAATGGGTTTTG
AAACCAATAAGTAAAGATTTAAACACTTACAGCAATATGAAATTGGTGGTTGATAAGCGAGGCCGCCCGA
CTGATACGTTGATTTTCCAAGTTGAACTAGATAGACAAATGGATCTCGTAACCGAACTTGAGAACAACCA
GATAAAAATGAATGGTGACAAAATACCAACAACCATTACATCAGATTCCTACCTACGTAACGGACTAAGA
AAAACACTACACGATGCTTTAACTGCAAAAATTCAGCTCACCAGTTTTGAGGCAAAATTTTTGAGTGACA
TGCAAAGTAAGCATGATCTCAATGGTTCGTTCTCATGGCTCACGCAAAAACAACGAACCACACTAGAGAA
CATACTGGCTAAATACGGAAGGATCTGA
Features (pLannotate 1.2.2; 15 found; start..end, strand, type, name):
    107..211     +  promoter       AmpR promoter: bla
    212..1027    +  CDS            KanR: aminoglycoside phosphotransferase; aph(3')-Ia; confers resistance to kanamycin in bacteria or G418 (Geneticin®) in eukaryotes
   1124..1239    +  ncRNA          5S rRNA: Accession: RF00001 - 5S ribosomal RNA
   1243..1329    +  terminator     rrnB T1 terminator: Escherichia coli rrnB; transcription terminator T1 from the E. coli rrnB gene
   1421..1448    +  terminator     rrnB T2 terminator: transcription terminator T2 from the E. coli rrnB gene
   1665..2267    +  CDS            C2 (fragment): RPC2_BPP22 - Experimental evidence at protein level: Swiss-Prot protein existence level 1. This protein allows the phage to reside inactively in the chromosome of its host bacterium. This lysogenic state is maintained by binding of regulatory protein C2 to the OR and OL operators, preventing transcription of proteins necessary for lytic development. From Salmonella phage P22 (Bacteriophage P22).
   2298..2597    +  CDS            V-SRC (fragment): SRC_AVISR - Experimental evidence at protein level: Swiss-Prot protein existence level 1. This phosphoprotein, required for both the initiation and the maintenance of neoplastic transformation, is a protein kinase that catalyzes the phosphorylation of tyrosine residues in vitro. From Avian sarcoma virus (strain rASV1441).
   2623..2895    +  CDS            rpoZ (sequence withheld): RPOZ_ECO24 - Experimental evidence at protein level: Swiss-Prot protein existence level 1. Promotes RNA polymerase assembly. Latches the N- and C- terminal regions of the beta' subunit thereby facilitating its interaction with the beta and alpha subunits. From Escherichia coli O139:H28 (strain E24377A / ETEC).
   3134..3991    +  CDS            SRC (fragment): SRC_HUMAN - Also known as SRC1. Experimental evidence at protein level: Swiss-Prot protein existence level 1. Non-receptor protein tyrosine kinase which is activated following engagement of many different classes of cellular receptors including immune response receptors, integrins and other adhesion receptors, receptor protein tyrosine kinases, G protein-coupled receptors as well as cytokine receptors. Participates in signaling pathways that control a diverse spectrum of biological activities including gene transcription, immune response, cell adhesion, cell cycle progression, apoptosis, migra
   4020..5153    +  CDS            CDC37: CDC37_HUMAN - Also known as CDC37A. Experimental evidence at protein level: Swiss-Prot protein existence level 1. Co-chaperone that binds to numerous kinases and promotes their interaction with the Hsp90 complex, resulting in stabilization and promotion of their activity (PubMed:8666233). Inhibits HSP90AA1 ATPase activity (PubMed:23569206). From Homo sapiens (Human).
   5181..6098    +  CDS            PTPN12 (fragment): PTN12_HUMAN - Experimental evidence at protein level: Swiss-Prot protein existence level 1. Dephosphorylates a range of proteins, and thereby regulates cellular signaling cascades (PubMed:18559503). Dephosphorylates cellular tyrosine kinases, such as ERBB2 and PTK2B/PYK2, and thereby regulates signaling via ERBB2 and PTK2B/PYK2 (PubMed:17329398, PubMed:27134172). Selectively dephosphorylates ERBB2 phosphorylated at 'Tyr-1112', 'Tyr-1196', and/or 'Tyr-1248' (PubMed:27134172). From Homo sapiens (Human).
   6176..6964    -  CDS            aadA: S3AD_ECOLX - Experimental evidence at protein level: Swiss-Prot protein existence level 1. Mediates bacterial resistance to the antibiotics streptomycin and spectinomycin. From Escherichia coli.
   7116..7151    +  terminator     rrnB T1 terminator (fragment): Escherichia coli rrnB; transcription terminator T1 from the E. coli rrnB gene
   7653..7875    +  rep_origin     pSC101 ori: low-copy replication origin that requires the Rep101 protein
   7923..8873    +  CDS            Rep101: RepA protein needed for replication with the pSC101 origin; rep101
