[The description below was written by a language model from this plasmid's Addgene catalogue record and pLannotate feature annotations shown in this document.]
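Description:
pB2H12 is a low-copy bacterial expression plasmid (about 8.9 kb) built on a pSC101 backbone. It replicates in E. coli through the pSC101 origin and its cognate Rep101 protein and is maintained with kanamycin through an aph(3')-Ia cassette driven by the bla promoter. It encodes a bacterial two-hybrid circuit that links tyrosine phosphorylation of a substrate to antibiotic survival.

The sensing module has two fusion proteins. One is a phage repressor-type DNA-binding domain, listed as cI in the record although the annotation software matched it to the related P22 C2 repressor, joined to an engineered Src-family SH2 domain (SH2*). The other is the RNA polymerase omega subunit RpoZ joined to a MidT substrate peptide. The table annotates only the rpoZ portion of the second fusion. A human c-Src kinase domain (residues 251–536) is expressed constitutively with the co-chaperone CDC37, which stabilises kinases and supports their activity. When Src phosphorylates the substrate, the SH2 domain should bind it and recruit RNA polymerase to the reporter promoter, switching on an oppositely oriented aadA (SpecR) gene that confers spectinomycin resistance. The catalytic domain of the phosphatase PTPN12 (residues 1–306, with an E57D substitution) is also expressed constitutively and would be expected to counteract the kinase by dephosphorylating the substrate, keeping the reporter low.

The record lists the Pro1, ProD and pLacZ-Opt promoters but does not say which drives which unit, and none of them is annotated in the feature table. rrnB terminators insulate the cassettes. Given this design, relief of PTPN12 activity should restore growth on spectinomycin, which would suit selections for phosphatase inhibition, although the record states only the phosphorylation-responsive resistance function.
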