Addgene plasmid #163837: pB2H12
Purpose: Two-hybrid system that confers spectinomycin resistance in response to substrate phosphorylation. Constitutive expression of c-src kinase, CDC37, and PTPN12
Depositing lab: Jerome Fox. Depositing organization: University of Colorado, Boulder.
Backbone
  Vector backbone: SC101
  Backbone size w/o insert (bp): 3280
  Vector type: Bacterial Expression, Synthetic Biology
Growth in bacteria
  Bacterial resistance: Kanamycin, 50 μg/mL
  Growth temperature: 37°C
  Growth strain: DH5alpha
  Copy number: Low Copy
Gene/Insert
  Gene/Insert name: SpecR (alt names: c-Src kinase (251-536), CDC37, PTPN12 (1-306); cI_SH2*;RpoZ_MidT)
  Species: H. sapiens (human), Synthetic
  Insert size (bp): 5593
  Mutation: PTPN12 E57D
  Promoter: Pro1;ProD;pLacZ-Opt
  Cloning method: Gibson Cloning
  Sequencing primers: 5′ N/A; 3′ N/A
Resource information
  A portion of this plasmid was derived from a plasmid made by: Various addgene plasmids
Terms and licenses: Academic/Nonprofit Terms; Industry Terms: Not Available to Industry
How to cite: pB2H12 was a gift from Jerome Fox (Addgene plasmid # 163837 ; http://n2t.net/addgene:163837 ; RRID:Addgene_163837)
